>Addgene plasmid #165859 | P[acman]-Alpha2 | addgene full sequence | sequence record 336455 | Addgene NGS Result
CAAGTGGGACCGTGGTCCCAGACCGATAATCAGACCGACAACACGAGTGGGATCGTGGTCCCAGACTAAT
AATCAGACCGACGATACGAGTGGGACCGTGGTCCCAGACTAATAATCAGACCGACGATACGAGTGGGACC
GTGGTCCCAGTCTGATTATCAGACCGACGATACGAGTGGGACCGTGGTCCCAGACTAATAATCAGACCGA
CGATACGAGTGGGACCGTGGTCCCAGACTAATAATCAGACCGACGATACGAGTGGGACCGTGGTCCCAGT
CTGATTATCAGACCGACGATACAAGTGGAACAGTGGGCCCAGAGAGAATATTCAGGCCAGTTATGCTTTC
TGGCCTGTAACAAAGGACATTAAGTAAAGACAGATAAACGTAGACTAAAACGTGGTCGCATCAGGGTGCT
GGCTTTTCAAGTTCCTTAAGAATGGCCTCAATTTTCTCTATACACTCAGTTGGAACACGCGACCTGTCCA
GGTTAAGCACCATTTTATCGCCCTTATACAATACTGTCGCTCCAGGAGCAAACTGATGTCGTGAGCTTAA
ACTAGTTCTTGATGCAGATGACGTTTTAAGCACAGAAGTTAAAAGAGTGATAACTTCTTCAGCTTCAAAT
ATCACCCCAGCTTTTTTCTGCTCATGAAGGTTAGATGCCTGCTGCTTAAGTAATTCCTCTTTATCTGTAA
AGGCTTTTTGAAGTGCATCACCTGACCGGGCAGATAGTTCACCGGGGTGAGAAAAAAGAGCAACAACTGA
TTTAGGCAATTTGGCGGTGTTGATACAGCGGGTAATAATCTTACGTGAAATATTTTCCGCATCAGCCAGC
GCAGAAATATTTCCAGCAAATTCATTCTGCAATCGGCTTGCATAACGCTGACCACGTTCATAAGCACTTG
TTGGGCGATAATCGTTACCCAATCTGGATAATGCAGCCATCTGCTCATCATCCAGCTCGCCAACCAGAAC
ACGATAATCACTTTCGGTAAGTGCAGCAGCTTTACGACGGCGACTCCCATCGGCAATTTCTATGACACCA
GATACTCTTCGACCGAACGCCGGTGTCTGTTGACCAGTCAGTAGAAAAGAAGGGATGAGATCATCCAGTG
CGTCCTCAGTAAGCAGCTCCTGGTCACGTTCATTACCTGACCATACCCGAGAGGTCTTTTCAACACTATC
ACCCCGGAGCACTTCAAGAGTAAACTTCACATCCCGACCACATACAGGCAAAGTAATGGCATTACCGCGA
GCCATTACTCCTACGCGCGCAATTAACGAATCCACCATCGGGGCAGCTGGTGTCGATAACGAAGTATCTT
CAACCGGTTGAGTATTGAGCGTATGTTTTGGAATAACAGGCGCACGCTTCATTATCTAATCTCCCAGCGT
GGTTTAATCAGACGATCGAAAATTTCATTGCAGACAGGTTCCCAAATAGAAAGAGCATTTCTCCAGGCAC
CAGTTGAAGAGCGTTGATCAATGGCCTGTTCAAAAACAGTTCTCATCCGGATCTGACCTTTACCAACTTC
ATCCGTTTCACGTACAACATTTTTTAGAACCATGCTTCCCCAGGCATCCCGAATTTGCTCCTCCATCCAC
GGGGACTGAGAGCCATTACTATTGCTGTATTTGGTAAGCAAAATACGTACATCAGGCTCGAACCCTTTAA
GATCAACGTTCTTGAGCAGATCACGAAGCATATCGAAAAACTGCAGTGCGGAGGTGTAGTCAAACAACTC
AGCAGGCGTGGGAACAATCAGCACATCAGCAGCACATACGACATTAATCGTGCCGATACCCAGGTTAGGC
GCGCTGTCAATAACTATGACATCATAGTCATGAGCAACAGTTTCAATGGCCAGTCGGAGCATCAGGTGTG
GATCGGTGGGCAGTTTACCTTCATCAAATTTGCCCATTAACTCAGTTTCAATACGGTGCAGAGCCAGACA
GGAAGGAATAATGTCAAGCCCCGGCCAGCAAGTGGGCTTTATTGCATAAGTGACATCGTCCTTTTCCCCA
AGATAGAAAGGCAGGAGAGTATCTTCTGCATGAATATGAAGATCTGGTACCCATCCGTGATACATTGAGG
CTGTTCCCTGGGGGTCGTTACCTTCCACGAGCAAAACACGTAGCCCCTTCAGAGCCAGATCCTGAGCAAG
ATGAACAGAAACTGAGGTTTTGTAAACGCCACCTTTATGGGCAGCAACCCCGATCACCGGTGGAAATACA
TCTTCAGCACGTCGCAATCGCGTACCAAACACATCACGCATATGATTAATTTGTTCAATTGTATAACCAA
CACGTTGCTCAACCCGTCCTCGAATTTCCATATCCGGGTGCGGTAGTCGCCCTGCTTTCTCGGCATCTCT
GATAGCCTGAGAAGAAACCCCAACTAAATCCGCTGCTTCACCTATTCTCCAGCGCCGGGTTATTTTCCTC
GCTTCCGGGCTGTCATCATTAAACTGTGCAATGGCGATAGCCTTCGTCATTTCATGACCAGCGTTTATGC
ACTGGTTAAGTGTTTCCATGAGTTTCATTCTGAACATCCTTTAATCATTGCTTTGCGTTTTTTTATTAAA
TCTTGCAATTTACTGCAAAGCAACAACAAAATCGCAAAGTCATCAAAAAACCGCAAAGTTGTTTAAAATA
AGAGCAACACTACAAAAGGAGATAAGAAGAGCACATACCTCAGTCACTTATTATCACTAGCGCTCGCCGC
AGCCGTGTAACCGAGCATAGCGAGCGAACTGGCGAGGAAGCAAAGAAGAACTGTTCTGTCAGATAGCTCT
TACGCTCAGCGCAAGAAGAAATATCCACCGTGGGAAAAACTCCAGGTAGAGGTACACACGCGGATAGCCA
ATTCAGAGTAATAAACTGTGATAATCAACCCTCATCAATGATGACGAACTAACCCCCGATATCAGGTCAC
ATGACGAAGGGAAAGAGAAGGAAATCAACTGTGACAAACTGCCCTCAAATTTGGCTTCCTTAAAAATTAC
AGTTCAAAAAGTATGAGAAAATCCATGCAGGCTGAAGGAAACAGCAAAACTGTGACAAATTACCCTCAGT
AGGTCAGAACAAATGTGACGAACCACCCTCAAATCTGTGACAGATAACCCTCAGACTATCCTGTCGTCAT
GGAAGTGATATCGCGGAAGGAAAATACGATATGAGTCGTCTGGCGGCCTTTCTTTTTCTCAATGTATGAG
AGGCGCATTGGAGTTCTGCTGTTGATCTCATTAACACAGACCTGCAGGAAGCGGCGGCGGAAGTCAGGCA
TACGCTGGTAACTTTGAGGCAGCTGGTAACGCTCTATGATCCAGTCGATTTTCAGAGACACGATGCCTGA
GCCATCCGGCTTACGATACTGACACAGGGATTCGTATAAACGCATGGCATACGGATTGGTGATTTCTTTT
GTTTCACTAAGCCGAAACTGCGTAAACCGGTTCTGTAACCCGATAAAGAAGGGAATGAGATATGGGTTGA
TATGTACACTGTAAAGCCCTCTGGATGGACTGTGCGCACGTTTGATAAACCAAGGAAAAGATTCATAGCC
TTTTTCATCGCCGGCATCCTCTTCAGGGCGATAAAAAACCACTTCCTTCCCCGCGAAACTCTTCAATGCC
TGCCGTATATCCTTACTGGCTTCCGCAGAGGTCAATCCGAATATTTCAGCATATTTAGCAACATGGATCT
CGCAGATACCGTCATGTTCCTGTAGGGTGCCATCAGATTTTCTGATCTGGTCAACGAACAGATACAGCAT
ACGTTTTTGATCCCGGGAGAGACTATATGCCGCCTCAGTGAGGTCGTTTGACTGGACGATTCGCGGGCTA
TTTTTACGTTTCTTGTGATTGATAACCGCTGTTTCCGCCATGACAGATCCATGTGAAGTGTGACAAGTTT
TTAGATTGTCACACTAAATAAAAAAGAGTCAATAAGCAGGGATAACTTTGTGAAAAAACAGCTTCTTCTG
AGGGCAATTTGTCACAGGGTTAAGGGCAATTTGTCACAGACAGGACTGTCATTTGAGGGTGATTTGTCAC
ACTGAAAGGGCAATTTGTCACAACACCTTCTCTAGAACCAGCATGGATAAAGGCCTACAAGGCGCTCTAA
AAAAGAAGATCTAAAAACTATAAAAAAAATAATTATAAAAATATCCCCGTGGATAAGTGGATAACCCCAA
GGGAAGTTTTTTCAGGCATCGTGTGTAAGCAGAATATATAAGTGCTGTTCCCTGGTGCTTCCTCGCTCAC
TCGAAATTCCCCTTTCCGACGCTCACCGGGCTGGTTGCCCTCGCCGCTGGGCTGGCGGCCGTCTATGGCC
CTGCAAACGCGCCAGAAACGCCGTCGAAGCCGTGTGCGAGACACCGCGGCCGGCCGCCGGCGTTGTGGAT
ACCTCGCGGAAAACTTGGCCCTCACTGACAGATGAGGGGCGGACGTTGACACTTGAGGGGCCGACTCACC
CGGCGCGGCGTTGACAGATGAGGGGCAGGCTCGATTTCGGCCGGCGACGTGGAGCTGGCCAGCCTCGCAA
ATCTGCGAAAACGCCTGATTTTACGCGAGTTTCCCACAGATGATGTGGACAAGCCTGGGGATAAGTGCCC
TGCGGTATTGACACTTGAGGGGCGCGACTACTGACAGATGAGGGGCGCGATCCTTGACACTTGAGGGGCA
GAGTGCTGACAGATGAGGGGCGCACCTATTGACATTTGAGGGGCTGTCCACAGGCAGAAAATCCAGCATT
TGCAAGGGTTTCCGCCCGTTTTTCGGCCACCGCTAACCTGTCTTTTAACCTGCTTTTAAACCAATATTTA
TAAACCTTGTTTTTAACCAGGGCTGCGCCCTGTGCGCGTGACCGCGCACGCCGAAGGGGGGTGCCCCCCC
TTCTCGAACCCTCCCGGCCCGCTAACGCGGGCCTCCCATCCCCCCAGGGGCTGCGCCCCTCGGCCGCGAA
CGGCCTCACCCCAAAAATGGCAGGGGATCTCGAGGGCTTCGCCCTGTCGCTCGACTGCGGCGAGCACTAC
TGGCTGTAAAAGGACAGACCACATCATGGTTCTGTGTTCATTAGGTTGTTCTGTCCATTGCTGACATAAT
CCGCTCCACTTCAACGTAACACCGCACGAAGATTTCTATTGTTCCTGAAGGCATATTCAAATCGTTTTCG
TTACCGCTTGCAGGCATCATGACAGAACACTACTTCCTATAAACGCTACACAGGCTCCTGAGATTAATAA
TGCGGATCTCTACGATAATGGGAGATTTTCCCGACTGTTTCGTTCGCTTCTCAGTGGATAACAGCCAGCT
TCTCTGTTTAACAGACAAAAACAGCATATCCACTCAGTTCCACATTTCCATATAAAGGCCAAGGCATTTA
TTCTCAGGATAATTGTTTCAGCATCGCAACCGCATCAGACTCCGGCATCGCAAACTGCACCCGGTGCCGG
GCAGCCACATCCAGCGCAAAAACCTTCGTGTAGACTTCCGTTGAACTGATGGACTTATGTCCCATCAGGC
TTTGCAGAACTTTCAGCGGTATACCGGCATACAGCATGTGCATCGCATAGGAATGGCGGAACGTATGTGG
TGTGACCGGAACAGAGAACGTCACACCGTCAGCAGCAGCGGCGGCAACCGCCTCCCCAATCCAGGTCCTG
ACCGTTCTGTCCGTCACTTCCCAGATCCGCGCTTTCTCTGTCCTTCCTGTGCGACGGTTACGCCGCTCCA
TGAGCTTATCGCGAATAAATACCTGTGACGGAAGATCACTTCGCAGAATAAATAAATCCTGGTGTCCCTG
TTGATACCGGGAAGCCCTGGGCCAACTTTTGGCGAAAATGAGAGTGAGCTGTTGGATGGGGATCGCCTGA
ATCGCCCCATCATCCAGCCAGAAAGTGAGGGAGCCACGGTTGATGAGAGCTTTGTTGTAGGTGGACCAGT
TGGTGATTTTGAACTTTTGCTTTGCCACGGAACGGTCTGCGTTGTCGGGAAGATGCGTGATCTGATCCTT
CAACTCAGCAAAAGTTCGATTTATTCAACAAAGCCACGTTGTGTCTCAAAATCTCTGGTGTTACATTGCA
CAAGATAAAAATATATCATCATGAACAATAAAACTGTCTGCTTACATAAACAGTAATACAAGGGGTGTTA
TGAGCCATATTCAACGGGAAACGTCTTGCTCAAGGCCGCGATTAAATTCCAACATGGATGCTGATTTATA
TGGGTATAAATGGGCTCGCGATAATGTCGGGCAATCAGGTGCGACAATCTACCGATTGTATGGGAAGCCC
GATGCGCCAGAGTTGTTTCTGAAACATGGCAAAGGTAGCGTTGCCAATGATGTTACAGATGAGATGGTCA
GACTAAACTGGCTGACGGAATTTATGCCTCTTCCGACCATCAAGCATTTTATCCGTACTCCTGATGATGC
ATGGTTACTCACCACTGCGATCCCAGGGAAAACAGCATTCCAGGTATTAGAAGAATATCCTGATTCAGGT
GAAAATATTGTTGATGCGCTGGCAGTGTTCCTGCGCCGGTTGCATTCGATTCCTGTTTGTAATTGTCCTT
TTAACAGCGATCGCGTATTTCGACTCGCTCAGGCGCAATCACGAATGAATAACGGTTTGGTTGATGCGAG
TGATTTTGATGACGAGCGTAATGGCTGGCCTGTTGAACAAGTCTGGAAAGAAATGCATAAACTTTTGCCA
TTCTCACCGGATTCAGTCGTCACTCATGGTGATTTCTCACTTGATAACCTTATTTTTGACGAGGGGAAAT
TAATAGGTTGTATTGATGTTGGACGAGTCGGAATCGCAGACCGATACCAGGATCTTGCCATCCTATGGAA
CTGCCTCGGTGAGTTTTCTCCTTCATTACAGAAACGGCTTTTTCAAAAATATGGTATTGATAATCCTGAT
ATGAATAAATTGCAGTTTCATTTGATGCTCGATGAGTTTTTCTAATCACTAGACCAATGTTACACATATA
TACTTTAGATTGATTTAAAACTTCATTTTTAATTTAAAAGGATCTAGGTGAAGATCCTTTTTGATAATCT
CATGTGTTGAATTGGTCGACGATGTAGGTCACTGTCTCGAAGCCGCGGTGCGGGTGCCAGGGCGTGCCCT
TGGGCTCCCCGGGCGCGTACTCCACCTCACCCATCTGGTCCATCATGATGAACGGGTCGAGGTGGCGGTA
GTTGATCCCGGCGAACGCGCGGCGCACCGGGAAGCCCTCGCCCTCGAAACCGCTGGGCGCGGTGGTCACG
GTGAGCACGGGACGTGCGACGGCGTCGGCGGGTGCGGATACGCGGGGCAGCGTCAGCGGGTTCTCGACGG
TCACGGCGGGCATGTCGATCACGATGAGAATGGCCAGACCATGATGAAATAACATAAGGTGGTCCCGTCG
GCAAGAGACATCCACTTAACGTATGCTTGCAATAAGTGCGAGTGAAAGGAATAGTATTCTGAGTGTCGTA
TTGAGTCTGAGTGAGACAGCGATATGATTGTTGATTAACCCTTAGCATGTCCGTGGGGTTTGAATTAACT
CATAATATTAATTAGACGAAATTATTTTTAAAGTTTTATTTTTAATAATTTGCGAGTACGCATAACAAGC
TTCGTCTCAGTCAGGAGAGAGACCCCTGTTGACAATTAATCATCGGCATAGTATATCGGCATAGTATAAT
ACGACAAGGTGAGGAACTAAACCCAGGAGGCAGATCATGACCATGATTACGCCAAGCTATTTAGGTGACA
CTATAGAATACTCAAGCTTGCATGCCTGCAGGTCGACTCTAGAGGATCCCCGGGTACCGAGCTCGAATTC
GCCCTATAGTGAGTCGTATTACAATTCACTGGCCGTCGTTTTACAACGTCGTGACTGGGAAAACCCTGGC
GTTACCCAACTTAATCGCCTTGCAGCACATCCCCCTTTCGCCAGCTGGCGTAATAGCGAAGAGGCCCGCA
CCGATCGCCCTTCCCAACAGTTGCGCAGCCTGAATGGCGAATGACGCCTGATGCGGTATTTTCTCCTTAC
GCATCTGTGCGGTATTTCACACCGCATATGGTGCACTCTCAGTACAATCTGCTCTGATGCCGCATAGGGT
CTCTCGCTTGAGACGAAGCTTGACGCTGCTGCTCTAAACGACGCATTTCGTACTCCAAAGTACGAATTTT
TTCCCTCAAGCTCTTATTTTCATTAAACAATGAACAGGACCTAACGCACAGTCACGTTATTGTTTACATA
AATGATTTTTTTTACTATTCAAACTTACTCTGTTTGTGTACTCCCACTGGTATAGCCTTCTTTTATCTTT
TCTGGTTCAGGCTCTATCACTTTACTAGGTACGGCATCTGCGTTGAGTCGCCTCCTTTTAAATGTCTGAC
CTTTTGCAGGTGCAGCCTTCCACTGCGAATCATTAAAGTGGGTATCACAAATTTGGGAGTTTTCACCAAG
GCTGCACCCAAGGCTCTGCTCCCACAATTTTCTCTTAATAGCACACTTCGGCACGTGAATTAATTTTACT
CCAGTCACAGCTTTGCAGCAAAATTTGCAATATTTCATTTTTTTTTATTCCACGTAAGGGTTAATGTTTT
CAAAAAAAAATTCGTCCGCACACAACCTTTCCTCTCAACAAGCAAACGTGCACTGAATTTAAGTGTATAC
TTCGGTAAGCTTCGGCTATCGACGGGACCACCTTATGTTATTTCATCATGGGCCAGACCCACGTAGTCCA
GACTAGTGGATCTCGACAGCGACACACTTGCATCGGATGCAGCCCGGTTAACGTGCCGGCACGGCCTGGG
TAACCAGGTATTTTGTCCACATAACCGTGCGCAAAATGTTGTGGATAAGCAGGACACAGCAGCAATCCAC
AGCAGGCATACAACCGCACACCGAGGTTACTCCGTTCTACAGGTTACGACGACATGTCAATACTTGCCCT
TGACAGGCATTGATGGAATCGTAGTCTCACGCTGATAGTCTGATCGACAATA
Features (pLannotate 1.2.2; 20 found; start..end, strand, type, name):
    414..1382    -  CDS            sopB: SOPB_ECOLI - Also known as B. Experimental evidence at protein level: Swiss-Prot protein existence level 1. Control of plasmid partitioning; required to recognize the cis-acting. Binds specifically with the DNA segment containing the sopC region. SopB is trans-acting. From Escherichia coli (strain K12).
   1382..2557    -  CDS            sopA: partitioning protein for the bacterial F plasmid; sopA
   2883..3133    -  misc_feature   incC: incC; incompatibility region of the bacterial F plasmid
   3139..3891    -  CDS            repE: REPE1_ECOLI - Also known as E, rep. Experimental evidence at protein level: Swiss-Prot protein existence level 1. Replication initiator in the monomeric form, and autogenous repressor in the dimeric form. From Escherichia coli (strain K12).
   3982..4201    -  rep_origin     ori2: secondary origin of replication for the bacterial F plasmid; also known as oriS
   4281..4993    +  rep_origin     oriV: incP origin of replication
   5397..5741    -  CDS            resD (fragment): REDF_ECOLI - Also known as D. Protein inferred from homology: Swiss-Prot protein existence level 3. Acts as a repressor of transcription and as a site-specific resolvase that cleaves at the RfsF site. From Escherichia coli (strain K12).
   5874..5975    -  CDS            TRA2_ECOLX (fragment): Protein predicted: Swiss-Prot protein existence level 4. Required for transposition of transposon Tn903. From Escherichia coli.
   6160..6975    +  CDS            KanR: aminoglycoside phosphotransferase; aph(3')-Ia; confers resistance to kanamycin in bacteria or G418 (Geneticin®) in eukaryotes
   7106..7175    +  protein_bind   attB: attB site for the φC31 integrase (Groth et al., 2000) phage φC31 integrase
   7390..7622    -  misc_feature   P element 3' end: P element 3' end
   7658..7705    +  promoter       EM7 promoter: synthetic bacterial promoter&nbsp
   7759..7777    +  promoter       SP6 promoter: promoter for bacteriophage SP6 RNA polymerase
   7784..7840    -  misc_feature   MCS: pUC18/19 multiple cloning site
   7843..7861    -  promoter       T7 promoter: promoter for bacteriophage T7 RNA polymerase
   7864..8021    +  CDS            lacZα (fragment): LacZα fragment of β-galactosidase; lacZ fragment
   8027..8117    -  misc_feature   bom (fragment): basis of mobility region from pBR322
   8145..8730    -  misc_feature   P element 5' end: No description available
   8757..8906    -  CDS            yuaZ (fragment): YUAZ_ECO57 - Protein predicted: Swiss-Prot protein existence level 4. From Escherichia coli O157:H7.
   9005..338     -  misc_feature   sopC (fragment) (across the origin): sopC; centromere-like partitioning region of the bacterial F plasmid
