[The description below was written by a language model from this plasmid's Addgene catalogue record and pLannotate feature annotations shown in this document.]
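Description:
P[acman]-Alpha2 is an empty cloning backbone from the GoldenBraid 2.0 (GB2.0)-compatible series, built on the P[acman] conditionally amplifiable BAC vector used for Drosophila transgenesis. It carries no insert. In bacteria it is normally held at low copy by the F-plasmid replication and partitioning machinery annotated in the sequence: ori2 (oriS) with the repE initiator, the incC incompatibility region, and the sopA, sopB and sopC partitioning functions, which together support stable inheritance. A second origin, the incP oriV, allows copy number to be induced from low to high. This requires a host such as EPI300, a DH10B derivative, or a similar strain, together with an induction solution. Selection is by kanamycin through the aph(3')-Ia KanR gene.

The cloning region lies between the P element 5' and 3' ends and consists of an EM7 bacterial promoter, SP6 and T7 phage promoters flanking a pUC-type multiple cloning site, and a lacZα fragment. The lacZα cassette provides the blue-white screening noted in the record, so that replacement of the cassette by assembled parts can be scored by colony colour. As the "Alpha2" member of the set, it presumably serves as one of the alpha-level destination vectors in the GoldenBraid iterative assembly scheme, although the record does not list the type IIS sites involved. A φC31 attB site permits site-specific integration into attP docking sites in the fly genome, while the P element ends offer transposase-mediated insertion as an alternative.

The listed backbone size (6,496 bp) is smaller than the 9,012 nt sequenced record, a discrepancy the record does not explain. Several short annotated fragments (resD, a Tn903 transposase remnant, bom, yuaZ) appear to be leftover backbone sequence.
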