Addgene plasmid #165859: P[acman]-Alpha2
Purpose: (Empty Backbone) Alpha2 Basic cloning vector GB2.0 compatible P[acman]-derived backbone. Allows for copy induction from low to high using AutoFOS or similar. Requires EPI300 bacterial strain (DH10B Derived) or similar. uses blue-white screening
Depositing lab: Koen Venken. Depositing organization: Baylor College of Medicine. Publication: Multiplexed drug-based selection and counterselection genetic manipulations in Drosophila. Matinyan N, Karkhanis MS, Gonzalez Y, Jain A, Saltzman A, Malovannaya A, Sarrion-Perdigones A, Dierick HA, Venken KJT. Cell Rep. 2021 Sep 14;36(11):109700. doi: 10.1016/j.celrep.2021.109700. PubMed 34525356.
Backbone
  Vector backbone: P[acman]
  Backbone size (bp): 6496
  Vector type: Synthetic Biology
Growth in bacteria
  Bacterial resistance: Kanamycin, 50 μg/mL
  Growth temperature: 37°C
  Growth strain: EPI300
  Copy number: Low Copy
Gene/Insert
  Gene/Insert name: None
Terms and licenses: Academic/Nonprofit Terms; Industry Terms: Not Available to Industry
Depositor comments: Alpha2
How to cite: P[acman]-Alpha2 was a gift from Koen Venken (Addgene plasmid # 165859 ; http://n2t.net/addgene:165859 ; RRID:Addgene_165859)
